Addgene plasmid #101287: MRLC-DD-pIRES-EGFP-AP4-mito
Purpose: To define the role of Mena/VASP in tension-sensitive actin assembly
Depositing lab: Alpha Yap. Depositing organization: University of Queensland. Publication: Tension-sensitive actin assembly supports contractility at the epithelial zonula adherens. Leerberg JM, Gomez GA, Verma S, Moussa EJ, Wu SK, Priya R, Hoffman BD, Grashoff C, Schwartz MA, Yap AS. Curr Biol. 2014 Aug 4;24(15):1689-99. doi: 10.1016/j.cub.2014.06.028. Epub 2014 Jul 24. PubMed 25065757.
Backbone
  Vector backbone: pcDNA3.1(-)
  Vector type: Mammalian Expression
Growth in bacteria
  Bacterial resistance: Ampicillin, 100 μg/mL
  Growth temperature: 37°C
  Growth strain: DH5alpha
  Copy number: High Copy
Gene/Insert
  Gene/Insert name: MRLC-DD and AP4-Mito
  Species: Synthetic
  Promoter: CMV
  Cloning method: Restriction Enzyme; 5′ cloning site XbaI (unknown if destroyed); 3′ cloning site XhoI (unknown if destroyed)
  Sequencing primers: 5′ CMV-F
Terms and licenses: Academic/Nonprofit Terms; Industry Terms: Not Available to Industry
Depositor comments: MRLC-DD: Myosin regulatory light-chain transgene and AP4-Mito:a transgene bearing ActA AP4 motifs fused to a mitochondrial targeting sequence (INACTIVE)
How to cite: MRLC-DD-pIRES-EGFP-AP4-mito was a gift from Alpha Yap (Addgene plasmid # 101287 ; http://n2t.net/addgene:101287 ; RRID:Addgene_101287)
