[The description below was written by a language model from this plasmid's Addgene catalogue record and pLannotate feature annotations shown in this document.]
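Description:
MRLC-DD-pIRES-EGFP-AP4-mito is a mammalian expression plasmid built on the pcDNA3.1(-) backbone, about 8.4 kb in the sequenced record. It is propagated in E. coli through a high-copy ColE1/pUC-type origin with ampicillin selection (AmpR). It also carries an f1 origin and an SV40 promoter-driven neomycin phosphotransferase cassette with an SV40 poly(A) signal, which would allow G418 selection in mammalian cells. A T7 promoter lies just upstream of the insert.

The payload is a single bicistronic transcription unit driven by the CMV immediate-early enhancer/promoter and terminated by the bGH polyadenylation signal. The first cistron is annotated as human MYL9 and corresponds to the myosin regulatory light chain transgene MRLC-DD. The "DD" designation usually denotes a phosphomimetic form, but the record does not define it. An EMCV IRES then drives cap-independent translation of a second cistron. In this cistron EGFP runs directly into a fragment of Listeria monocytogenes ActA, which appears to form a fluorescent fusion. The depositor describes this AP4-mito transgene as ActA AP4 motifs fused to a mitochondrial targeting sequence and marks it as the inactive version. That suggests it serves as the non-binding control for constructs that sequester Mena/VASP proteins on mitochondria, though the record does not spell this out.

The stated purpose is to define the role of Mena/VASP in tension-sensitive actin assembly, studied in the context of contractility at the epithelial zonula adherens. Coupling the two transgenes on one transcript lets EGFP fluorescence mark cells that also express MRLC-DD. The insert was cloned between XbaI and XhoI sites and is listed as synthetic.
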