Features (pLannotate 1.2.2; 23 found; start..end, strand, type, name):
     23..402     +  enhancer       CMV enhancer: human cytomegalovirus immediate early enhancer
    403..606     +  promoter       CMV promoter: human cytomegalovirus (CMV) immediate early promoter
    602..635     +  LTR            5' LTR (truncated) (fragment): truncated 5' long terminal repeat (LTR) from HIV-1
    651..669     +  promoter       T7 promoter: promoter for bacteriophage T7 RNA polymerase
    716..1231    +  CDS            MYL9: MYL9_HUMAN - Also known as MLC2, MRLC1, MYRL2. Experimental evidence at protein level: Swiss-Prot protein existence level 1. Myosin regulatory subunit that plays an important role in regulation of both smooth muscle and nonmuscle cell contractile activity via its phosphorylation. Implicated in cytokinesis, receptor capping, and cell locomotion (PubMed:11942626, PubMed:2526655). In myoblasts, may regulate PIEZO1-dependent cortical actomyosin assembly involved in myotube formation (By similarity). From Homo sapiens (Human).
   1255..1838    +  misc_feature   IRES2: internal ribosome entry site (IRES) of the encephalomyocarditis virus (EMCV)
   1851..2567    +  CDS            EGFP: EGFP is a basic (constitutively fluorescent) green fluorescent protein published in 1996, derived from Aequorea victoria. It is reported to be a rapidly-maturing weak dimer with moderate acid sensitivity.
   2559..3722    +  CDS            actA (fragment): ACTA_LISMO - Also known as prtB. Experimental evidence at protein level: Swiss-Prot protein existence level 1. Virulence factor required for host cell microfilament interaction. It induces actin assembly around the bacteria to allow it to move within the cytoplasm. It is involved in the actin polymerization process. It seems to act as a nucleator that induces the reorganization of the actin cytoskeleton. From Listeria monocytogenes serovar 1/2a (strain ATCC BAA-679 / EGD-e).
   3758..3982    +  polyA_signal   bGH poly(A) signal: bovine growth hormone polyadenylation signal
   3986..4007    +  promoter       SV40 promoter (fragment): SV40 enhancer and early promoter
   4028..4456    +  rep_origin     f1 ori (sequence partly withheld): f1 bacteriophage origin of replication; arrow indicates direction of (+) strand synthesis
   4470..4799    +  promoter       SV40 promoter: SV40 enhancer and early promoter
   4866..5657    +  CDS            neo: KKA2_KLEPN - Also known as kan, nptII. Experimental evidence at protein level: Swiss-Prot protein existence level 1. Resistance to kanamycin, neomycin, paromomycin, ribostamycin, butirosin and gentamicin B. From Klebsiella pneumoniae.
   5681..5839    +  CDS            ble (fragment): BLE_KLEPN - Experimental evidence at protein level: Swiss-Prot protein existence level 1. Binding protein with a strong affinity to the bleomycin family of antibiotics. Binds to CL990; an antimitotic-antibiotic compound. From Klebsiella pneumoniae.
   5834..5955    +  polyA_signal   SV40 poly(A) signal: SV40 polyadenylation signal
   6028..6044    -  protein_bind   lac operator: The lac repressor binds to the lac operator to inhibit transcription in E. coli. This inhibition can be relieved by adding lactose or isopropyl-β-D-thiogalactopyranoside (IPTG). lac repressor encoded by lacI
   6052..6082    -  promoter       lac promoter: promoter for the E. coli lac operon
   6097..6118    -  protein_bind   CAP binding site: CAP binding activates transcription in the presence of cAMP. E. coli catabolite activator protein
   6131..6223    -  CDS            lacI (fragment): lac repressor; lacI; The lac repressor binds to the lac operator to inhibit transcription in E. coli. This inhibition can be relieved by adding lactose or isopropyl-β-D-thiogalactopyranoside (IPTG).
   6406..6994    -  rep_origin     ori: high-copy-number ColE1/pMB1/pBR322/pUC origin of replication
   7165..8025    -  CDS            AmpR: β-lactamase; bla; confers resistance to ampicillin, carbenicillin, and related antibiotics
   8026..8130    -  promoter       AmpR promoter: bla
   8189..8241    -  misc_feature   bom (fragment): basis of mobility region from pBR322
>Addgene plasmid #101287 | MRLC-DD-pIRES-EGFP-AP4-mito | addgene full sequence | sequence record 197105 | Addgene NGS Result
GTACGGGCCAGATATACGCGTTGACATTGATTATTGACTAGTTATTAATAGTAATCAATTACGGGGTCAT
TAGTTCATAGCCCATATATGGAGTTCCGCGTTACATAACTTACGGTAAATGGCCCGCCTGGCTGACCGCC
CAACGACCCCCGCCCATTGACGTCAATAATGACGTATGTTCCCATAGTAACGCCAATAGGGACTTTCCAT
TGACGTCAATGGGTGGAGTATTTACGGTAAACTGCCCACTTGGCAGTACATCAAGTGTATCATATGCCAA
GTACGCCCCCTATTGACGTCAATGACGGTAAATGGCCCGCCTGGCATTATGCCCAGTACATGACCTTATG
GGACTTTCCTACTTGGCAGTACATCTACGTATTAGTCATCGCTATTACCATGGTGATGCGGTTTTGGCAG
TACATCAATGGGCGTGGATAGCGGTTTGACTCACGGGGATTTCCAAGTCTCCACCCCATTGACGTCAATG
GGAGTTTGTTTTGGCACCAAAATCAACGGGACTTTCCAAAATGTCGTAACAACTCCGCCCCATTGACGCA
AATGGGCGGTAGGCGTGTACGGTGGGAGGTCTATATAAGCAGAGCTCTCTGGCTAACTAGAGAACCCACT
GCTTACTGGCTTATCGAAATTAATACGACTCACTATAGGGAGACCCAAGCTGGCTAGCGTTTAAACGGGC
CCTCTAGACGCCACCATGTCCAGCAAGCGGGCCAAAGCCAAGACCACCAAGAAGCGGCCACAGCGGGCCG
ACGACAATGTCTTCGCAATGTTTGACCAGTCCCAGATCCAGGAGTTTAAGGAAGCTTTCAACATGATTGA
CCAGAACCGTGATGGCTTCATTGACAAGGAGGACCTGCACGACATGCTGGCCTCGCTGGGGAAGAACCCC
ACAGACGAATACCTGGAGGGCATGATGAGCGAGGCCCCGGGGCCCATCAACTTCACCATGTTCCTCACCA
TGTTTGGGGAGAAGCTGAACGGCACGGACCCCGAGGATGTGATTCGCAACGCCTTTGCCTGCTTCGACGA
GGAAGCCTCAGGTTTCATCCATGAGGACCACCTCCGGGAGCTGCTCACCACCATGGGTGACCGCTTCACA
GATGAGGAAGTGGACGAGATGTACCGGGAGGCACCCATTGATAAGAAAGGCAACTTCAACTACGTGGAGT
TCACCCGCATCCTCAAACATGGCGCCAAGGATAAAGACGACTAACTCGAGCGGCCGCCAATTGGCCCCTC
TCCCTCCCCCCCCCCTAACGTTACTGGCCGAAGCCGCTTGGAATAAGGCCGGTGTGCGTTTGTCTATATG
TTATTTTCCACCATATTGCCGTCTTTTGGCAATGTGAGGGCCCGGAAACCTGGCCCTGTCTTCTTGACGA
GCATTCCTAGGGGTCTTTCCCCTCTCGCCAAAGGAATGCAAGGTCTGTTGAATGTCGTGAAGGAAGCAGT
TCCTCTGGAAGCTTCTTGAAGACAAACAACGTCTGTAGCGACCCTTTGCAGGCAGCGGAACCCCCCACCT
GGCGACAGGTGCCTCTGCGGCCAAAAGCCACGTGTATAAGATACACCTGCAAAGGCGGCACAACCCCAGT
GCCACGTTGTGAGTTGGATAGTTGTGGAAAGAGTCAAATGGCTCTCCTCAAGCGTATTCAACAAGGGGCT
GAAGGATGCCCAGAAGGTACCCCATTGTATGGGATCTGATCTGGGGCCTCGGTACACATGCTTTACATGT
GTTTAGTCGAGGTTAAAAAAACGTCTAGGCCCCCCGAACCACGGGGACGTGGTTTTCCTTTGAAAAACAC
GATGATAATATGGCCACAGAATTCGCCACCATGGTGAGCAAGGGCGAGGAGCTGTTCACCGGGGTGGTGC
CCATCCTGGTCGAGCTGGACGGCGACGTAAACGGCCACAAGTTCAGCGTGTCCGGCGAGGGCGAGGGCGA
TGCCACCTACGGCAAGCTGACCCTGAAGTTCATCTGCACCACCGGCAAGCTGCCCGTGCCCTGGCCCACC
CTCGTGACCACCCTGACCTACGGCGTGCAGTGCTTCAGCCGCTACCCCGACCACATGAAGCAGCACGACT
TCTTCAAGTCCGCCATGCCCGAAGGCTACGTCCAGGAGCGCACCATCTTCTTCAAGGACGACGGCAACTA
CAAGACCCGCGCCGAGGTGAAGTTCGAGGGCGACACCCTGGTGAACCGCATCGAGCTGAAGGGCATCGAC
TTCAAGGAGGACGGCAACATCCTGGGGCACAAGCTGGAGTACAACTACAACAGCCACAACGTCTATATCA
TGGCCGACAAGCAGAAGAACGGCATCAAGGTGAACTTCAAGATCCGCCACAACATCGAGGACGGCAGCGT
GCAGCTCGCCGACCACTACCAGCAGAACACCCCCATCGGCGACGGCCCCGTGCTGCTGCCCGACAACCAC
TACCTGAGCACCCAGTCCGCCCTGAGCAAAGACCCCAACGAGAAGCGCGATCACATGGTCCTGCTGGAGT
TCGTGACCGCCGCCGGGATCACTCTCGGCATGGACGAGCTGTACAAGTCCGGACTCAGATCTGTAAATGC
TTCGGACGCCCCGCCACCACCTACGGATGAAGAGTTAGGACTTGCTTTGCCAGAGACACCAATGCTTCTT
GGTTTTAATGCTCCTGCTACATCAGAACCGAGCTCATTCGAAGCTCCACCACCACCTACGGATGAAGAGT
TAAGACTTGCTTTGCCAGAGACGCCAATGCTTCTTGGTTTTAATGCTCCTGCTACATCGGAACCGAGCTC
GTTCGAAGCTCCACCGCCTCCAACAGAAGATGAACTAGAAATCATCCGGGAAACAGCATCCTCGCTAGAT
TCTAGTTTTACAAGAGGGGATTTAGCTAGTTTGAGAAATGCTATTAATCGCCATAGTCAAAATTTCTCTG
ATGCCCCACCAATCCCAACAGAAGAAGAGTTGAACGGGAGAGGCGGTAGACCAACATCTGAAGAATTTAG
TTCGCTGAATAGTGGTGATTTTACAGATGACGAAAACAGCGAGACAACAGAAGAAGAAATTGATCGCCTA
GCTGATTTAAGAGATAGAGGAACAGGAAAACACTCAAGAAATGCGGGTTTTTTACCATTAAATCCGTTTG
CTAGCAGCCCGGTTCCTTCGTTAAGTCCAAAGGTATCGAAAATAAGCGCACCGGCTCTGATAAGTGACAT
AACTAAAAAAACGCCATTTAAGAATCCATCACAGCCATTAAATGTGTTTAATAAAAAAACTACAACGAAA
ACAGTGACTAAAAAACCAACCCCTGTAAAGACCGCACCAAAGCTAGCAGAACTTCCTGCCACAAAACCAC
AAGAAACCGTACTTAGGGAAAATAAAACACCCTTTATAGAAAAACAAGCAGAAACAAACAAGCAGTCAAT
TAATATGCCGAGCCTACCAGTAATCCAAAAAGAAGCTACAGAGAGCGATAAAGAGGAAATGAAACCACAA
ACCGAGGAAAAAATGGTAGAGGAAAGCGAATCAGCTAATAACGCAAACGGAAAAAATCGTTCTGCTGGCA
TTGAAGAAGGAAAACTAATTGCTAAAAGTGCAGAAGACGAAAAAGCGAAGGAAGAACCAGGGAACCATAC
GACGTTAATTCTTGCAATGTTAGCTATTGGCGTGTTCTCTTTAGGGGCGTTTATCAAAATTATTCAATTA
AGAAAAAATAATTAAAAGCTTAAGTTTAAACCGCTGATCAGCCTCGACTGTGCCTTCTAGTTGCCAGCCA
TCTGTTGTTTGCCCCTCCCCCGTGCCTTCCTTGACCCTGGAAGGTGCCACTCCCACTGTCCTTTCCTAAT
AAAATGAGGAAATTGCATCGCATTGTCTGAGTAGGTGTCATTCTATTCTGGGGGGTGGGGTGGGGCAGGA
CAGCAAGGGGGAGGATTGGGAAGACAATAGCAGGCATGCTGGGGATGCGGTGGGCTCTATGGCTTCTGAG
GCGGAAAGAACCAGCTGGGGCTCTAGGGGGTATCCCC
[124 nt withheld, positions 4028-4151]
C
[91 nt withheld, positions 4153-4243]
A
[49 nt withheld, positions 4245-4293]
CCTTTGACGTTGGAGTCCACGTTCTTT
[37 nt withheld, positions 4321-4357]
ACCCTATCTCGGTCTATTCTTTTGATTTATAAGGGATTTTGCCGATTTCGGCCTATTGGTTAAAAAATGA
GCTGATTTAACAAAAATTTAACGCGAATTAATTCTGTGGAATGTGTGTCAGTTAGGGTGTGGAAAGTCCC
CAGGCTCCCCAGCAGGCAGAAGTATGCAAAGCATGCATCTCAATTAGTCAGCAACCAGGTGTGGAAAGTC
CCCAGGCTCCCCAGCAGGCAGAAGTATGCAAAGCATGCATCTCAATTAGTCAGCAACCATAGTCCCGCCC
CTAACTCCGCCCATCCCGCCCCTAACTCCGCCCAGTTCCGCCCATTCTCCGCCCCATGGCTGACTAATTT
TTTTTATTTATGCAGAGGCCGAGGCCGCCTCTGCCTCTGAGCTATTCCAGAAGTAGTGAGGAGGCTTTTT
TGGAGGCCTAGGCTTTTGCAAAAAGCTCCCGGGAGCTTGTATATCCATTTTCGGATCTGATCAAGAGACA
GGATGAGGATCGTTTCGCATGATTGAACAAGATGGATTGCACGCAGGTTCTCCGGCCGCTTGGGTGGAGA
GGCTATTCGGCTATGACTGGGCACAACAGACAATCGGCTGCTCTGATGCCGCCGTGTTCCGGCTGTCAGC
GCAGGGGCGCCCGGTTCTTTTTGTCAAGACCGACCTGTCCGGTGCCCTGAATGAACTGCAGGACGAGGCA
GCGCGGCTATCGTGGCTGGCCACGACGGGCGTTCCTTGCGCAGCTGTGCTCGACGTTGTCACTGAAGCGG
GAAGGGACTGGCTGCTATTGGGCGAAGTGCCGGGGCAGGATCTCCTGTCATCTCACCTTGCTCCTGCCGA
GAAAGTATCCATCATGGCTGATGCAATGCGGCGGCTGCATACGCTTGATCCGGCTACCTGCCCATTCGAC
CACCAAGCGAAACATCGCATCGAGCGAGCACGTACTCGGATGGAAGCCGGTCTTGTCGATCAGGATGATC
TGGACGAAGAGCATCAGGGGCTCGCGCCAGCCGAACTGTTCGCCAGGCTCAAGGCGCGCATGCCCGACGG
CGAGGATCTCGTCGTGACCCATGGCGATGCCTGCTTGCCGAATATCATGGTGGAAAATGGCCGCTTTTCT
GGATTCATCGACTGTGGCCGGCTGGGTGTGGCGGACCGCTATCAGGACATAGCGTTGGCTACCCGTGATA
TTGCTGAAGAGCTTGGCGGCGAATGGGCTGACCGCTTCCTCGTGCTTTACGGTATCGCCGCTCCCGATTC
GCAGCGCATCGCCTTCTATCGCCTTCTTGACGAGTTCTTCTGAGCGGGACTCTGGGGTTCGAAATGACCG
ACCAAGCGACGCCCAACCTGCCATCACGAGATTTCGATTCCACCGCCGCCTTCTATGAAAGGTTGGGCTT
CGGAATCGTTTTCCGGGACGCCGGCTGGATGATCCTCCAGCGCGGGGATCTCATGCTGGAGTTCTTCGCC
CACCCCAACTTGTTTATTGCAGCTTATAATGGTTACAAATAAAGCAATAGCATCACAAATTTCACAAATA
AAGCATTTTTTTCACTGCATTCTAGTTGTGGTTTGTCCAAACTCATCAATGTATCTTATCATGTCTGTAT
ACCGTCGACCTCTAGCTAGAGCTTGGCGTAATCATGGTCATAGCTGTTTCCTGTGTGAAATTGTTATCCG
CTCACAATTCCACACAACATACGAGCCGGAAGCATAAAGTGTAAAGCCTGGGGTGCCTAATGAGTGAGCT
AACTCACATTAATTGCGTTGCGCTCACTGCCCGCTTTCCAGTCGGGAAACCTGTCGTGCCAGCTGCATTA
ATGAATCGGCCAACGCGCGGGGAGAGGCGGTTTGCGTATTGGGCGCTCTTCCGCTTCCTCGCTCACTGAC
TCGCTGCGCTCGGTCGTTCGGCTGCGGCGAGCGGTATCAGCTCACTCAAAGGCGGTAATACGGTTATCCA
CAGAATCAGGGGATAACGCAGGAAAGAACATGTGAGCAAAAGGCCAGCAAAAGGCCAGGAACCGTAAAAA
GGCCGCGTTGCTGGCGTTTTTCCATAGGCTCCGCCCCCCTGACGAGCATCACAAAAATCGACGCTCAAGT
CAGAGGTGGCGAAACCCGACAGGACTATAAAGATACCAGGCGTTTCCCCCTGGAAGCTCCCTCGTGCGCT
CTCCTGTTCCGACCCTGCCGCTTACCGGATACCTGTCCGCCTTTCTCCCTTCGGGAAGCGTGGCGCTTTC
TCATAGCTCACGCTGTAGGTATCTCAGTTCGGTGTAGGTCGTTCGCTCCAAGCTGGGCTGTGTGCACGAA
CCCCCCGTTCAGCCCGACCGCTGCGCCTTATCCGGTAACTATCGTCTTGAGTCCAACCCGGTAAGACACG
ACTTATCGCCACTGGCAGCAGCCACTGGTAACAGGATTAGCAGAGCGAGGTATGTAGGCGGTGCTACAGA
GTTCTTGAAGTGGTGGCCTAACTACGGCTACACTAGAAGAACAGTATTTGGTATCTGCGCTCTGCTGAAG
CCAGTTACCTTCGGAAAAAGAGTTGGTAGCTCTTGATCCGGCAAACAAACCACCGCTGGTAGCGGTGGTT
TTTTTGTTTGCAAGCAGCAGATTACGCGCAGAAAAAAAGGATCTCAAGAAGATCCTTTGATCTTTTCTAC
GGGGTCTGACGCTCAGTGGAACGAAAACTCACGTTAAGGGATTTTGGTCATGAGATTATCAAAAAGGATC
TTCACCTAGATCCTTTTAAATTAAAAATGAAGTTTTAAATCAATCTAAAGTATATATGAGTAAACTTGGT
CTGACAGTTACCAATGCTTAATCAGTGAGGCACCTATCTCAGCGATCTGTCTATTTCGTTCATCCATAGT
TGCCTGACTCCCCGTCGTGTAGATAACTACGATACGGGAGGGCTTACCATCTGGCCCCAGTGCTGCAATG
ATACCGCGAGACCCACGCTCACCGGCTCCAGATTTATCAGCAATAAACCAGCCAGCCGGAAGGGCCGAGC
GCAGAAGTGGTCCTGCAACTTTATCCGCCTCCATCCAGTCTATTAATTGTTGCCGGGAAGCTAGAGTAAG
TAGTTCGCCAGTTAATAGTTTGCGCAACGTTGTTGCCATTGCTACAGGCATCGTGGTGTCACGCTCGTCG
TTTGGTATGGCTTCATTCAGCTCCGGTTCCCAACGATCAAGGCGAGTTACATGATCCCCCATGTTGTGCA
AAAAAGCGGTTAGCTCCTTCGGTCCTCCGATCGTTGTCAGAAGTAAGTTGGCCGCAGTGTTATCACTCAT
GGTTATGGCAGCACTGCATAATTCTCTTACTGTCATGCCATCCGTAAGATGCTTTTCTGTGACTGGTGAG
TACTCAACCAAGTCATTCTGAGAATAGTGTATGCGGCGACCGAGTTGCTCTTGCCCGGCGTCAATACGGG
ATAATACCGCGCCACATAGCAGAACTTTAAAAGTGCTCATCATTGGAAAACGTTCTTCGGGGCGAAAACT
CTCAAGGATCTTACCGCTGTTGAGATCCAGTTCGATGTAACCCACTCGTGCACCCAACTGATCTTCAGCA
TCTTTTACTTTCACCAGCGTTTCTGGGTGAGCAAAAACAGGAAGGCAAAATGCCGCAAAAAAGGGAATAA
GGGCGACACGGAAATGTTGAATACTCATACTCTTCCTTTTTCAATATTATTGAAGCATTTATCAGGGTTA
TTGTCTCATGAGCGGATACATATTTGAATGTATTTAGAAAAATAAACAAATAGGGGTTCCGCGCACATTT
CCCCGAAAAGTGCCACCTGACGTCGACGGATCGGGAGATCTCCCGATCCCCTATGGTGCACTCTCAGTAC
AATCTGCTCTGATGCCGCATAGTTAAGCCAGTATCTGCTCCCTGCTTGTGTGTTGGAGGTCGCTGAGTAG
TGCGCGAGCAAAATTTAAGCTACAACAAGGCAAGGCTTGACCGACAATTGCATGAAGAATCTGCTTAGGG
TTAGGCGTTTTGCGCTGCTTCGCGAT
